Addgene plasmid #109114: pEB30 (hANGPTL8-V5-His)
Purpose: Expresses V5 and His-tagged human ANGPTL8 in mammalian cells
Depositing lab: Brandon Davies. Depositing organization: University of Iowa. Publication: ANGPTL8 promotes the ability of ANGPTL3 to bind and inhibit lipoprotein lipase. Chi X, Britt EC, Shows HW, Hjelmaas AJ, Shetty SK, Cushing EM, Li W, Dou A, Zhang R, Davies BSJ. Mol Metab. 2017 Oct;6(10):1137-1149. doi: 10.1016/j.molmet.2017.06.014. Epub 2017 Jun 29. PubMed 29031715.
Backbone
  Vector backbone: pcDNA6
  Backbone size w/o insert (bp): 5058
  Total vector size (bp): 5652
  Vector type: Mammalian Expression
  Selectable markers: Blasticidin
Growth in bacteria
  Bacterial resistance: Ampicillin, 100 μg/mL
  Growth temperature: 37°C
  Growth strain: DH5alpha
  Copy number: High Copy
Gene/Insert
  Gene/Insert name: ANGPTL8 (alt names: Lipasin; RIFL; betatrophin)
  Species: H. sapiens (human)
  Insert size (bp): 594
  Entrez Gene: ANGPTL8 (a.k.a. C19orf80, PRO1185, PVPA599, RIFL, TD26)
  Promoter: CMV
  Tag / fusion protein: V5 (C terminal on backbone); 6x His (C terminal on backbone)
  Cloning method: Unknown
  Sequencing primers: 5′ TAATACGACTCACTATAGGG; 3′ AGGAAAGGACAGTGGGAGTG
Terms and licenses: Academic/Nonprofit Terms; Industry Terms
How to cite: pEB30 (hANGPTL8-V5-His) was a gift from Brandon Davies (Addgene plasmid # 109114 ; http://n2t.net/addgene:109114 ; RRID:Addgene_109114)
