[The description below was written by a language model from this plasmid's Addgene catalogue record and pLannotate feature annotations shown in this document.]
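Description:
pEB30 (hANGPTL8-V5-His) is a 5,652 bp mammalian expression plasmid built on the pcDNA6 backbone that expresses human ANGPTL8 (also called lipasin, RIFL or betatrophin) with C-terminal epitope tags. It is propagated in E. coli through a high-copy ColE1/pUC-type origin and selected with ampicillin via the β-lactamase gene and its native promoter. An f1 phage origin is also present and could support single-stranded DNA production.

The 594 bp ANGPTL8 coding sequence sits downstream of the human cytomegalovirus immediate-early enhancer and promoter, which drive strong constitutive transcription in mammalian cells, and is followed by the bovine growth hormone polyadenylation signal. A T7 promoter between the CMV promoter and the insert allows in vitro transcription and serves as a sequencing primer site. The open reading frame runs directly into a backbone-encoded V5 epitope. The catalogue entry also lists a 6xHis tag after V5, although the automated feature table annotates only the V5 segment. Together these tags allow antibody detection and metal-affinity purification of the protein. A separate cassette carries the blasticidin S deaminase gene under tandem SV40 early and bacterial EM7 promoters, ending in an SV40 polyadenylation signal, so stably transfected mammalian cells can be selected with blasticidin. Short annotated fragments, including bleomycin-resistance, lacI, HIV-1 LTR and bom pieces, look like backbone remnants or similarity-based matches rather than functional elements.

The stated purpose is production of tagged human ANGPTL8 in mammalian cells. The associated publication studied how ANGPTL8 promotes the ability of ANGPTL3 to bind and inhibit lipoprotein lipase.
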