Features (pLannotate 1.2.2; 23 found; start..end, strand, type, name):
     28..80      -  misc_feature   bom (fragment): basis of mobility region from pBR322
    235..614     +  enhancer       CMV enhancer: human cytomegalovirus immediate early enhancer
    615..818     +  promoter       CMV promoter: human cytomegalovirus (CMV) immediate early promoter
    814..847     +  LTR            5' LTR (truncated) (fragment): truncated 5' long terminal repeat (LTR) from HIV-1
    863..881     +  promoter       T7 promoter: promoter for bacteriophage T7 RNA polymerase
    923..1516    +  CDS            ANGPTL8: ANGL8_HUMAN - Also known as C19orf80, RIFL From Homo sapiens (Human).
   1517..1558    +  CDS            V5 tag: epitope tag from simian virus 5
   1614..1838    +  polyA_signal   bGH poly(A) signal: bovine growth hormone polyadenylation signal
   1842..1863    +  promoter       SV40 promoter (fragment): SV40 enhancer and early promoter
   1884..2312    +  rep_origin     f1 ori (sequence partly withheld): f1 bacteriophage origin of replication; arrow indicates direction of (+) strand synthesis
   2326..2655    +  promoter       SV40 promoter: SV40 enhancer and early promoter
   2703..2750    +  promoter       EM7 promoter: synthetic bacterial promoter&nbsp
   2769..3167    +  CDS            BSD: blasticidin S deaminase; Aspergillus terreus BSD; confers resistance to blasticidin
   3168..3195    +  CDS            BleoR (fragment): antibiotic-binding protein; Sh ble from Streptoalloteichus hindustanus; confers resistance to bleomycin, phleomycin, and Zeocin™
   3205..3330    +  CDS            ble (fragment): BLE_KLEPN - Experimental evidence at protein level: Swiss-Prot protein existence level 1. Binding protein with a strong affinity to the bleomycin family of antibiotics. Binds to CL990; an antimitotic-antibiotic compound. From Klebsiella pneumoniae.
   3325..3446    +  polyA_signal   SV40 poly(A) signal: SV40 polyadenylation signal
   3519..3535    -  protein_bind   lac operator: The lac repressor binds to the lac operator to inhibit transcription in E. coli. This inhibition can be relieved by adding lactose or isopropyl-β-D-thiogalactopyranoside (IPTG). lac repressor encoded by lacI
   3543..3573    -  promoter       lac promoter: promoter for the E. coli lac operon
   3588..3609    -  protein_bind   CAP binding site: CAP binding activates transcription in the presence of cAMP. E. coli catabolite activator protein
   3622..3714    -  CDS            lacI (fragment): lac repressor; lacI; The lac repressor binds to the lac operator to inhibit transcription in E. coli. This inhibition can be relieved by adding lactose or isopropyl-β-D-thiogalactopyranoside (IPTG).
   3897..4485    -  rep_origin     ori: high-copy-number ColE1/pMB1/pBR322/pUC origin of replication
   4656..5516    -  CDS            AmpR: β-lactamase; bla; confers resistance to ampicillin, carbenicillin, and related antibiotics
   5517..5621    -  promoter       AmpR promoter: bla
>Addgene plasmid #109114 | pEB30 (hANGPTL8-V5-His) | depositor full sequence | sequence record 206091 | pEB30 (hANGPTL8-V5-His) sequence 5652 bps
GACGGATCGGGAGATCTCCCGATCCCCTATGGTGCACTCTCAGTACAATCTGCTCTGATGCCGCATAGTT
AAGCCAGTATCTGCTCCCTGCTTGTGTGTTGGAGGTCGCTGAGTAGTGCGCGAGCAAAATTTAAGCTACA
ACAAGGCAAGGCTTGACCGACAATTGCATGAAGAATCTGCTTAGGGTTAGGCGTTTTGCGCTGCTTCGCG
ATGTACGGGCCAGATATACGCGTTGACATTGATTATTGACTAGTTATTAATAGTAATCAATTACGGGGTC
ATTAGTTCATAGCCCATATATGGAGTTCCGCGTTACATAACTTACGGTAAATGGCCCGCCTGGCTGACCG
CCCAACGACCCCCGCCCATTGACGTCAATAATGACGTATGTTCCCATAGTAACGCCAATAGGGACTTTCC
ATTGACGTCAATGGGTGGAGTATTTACGGTAAACTGCCCACTTGGCAGTACATCAAGTGTATCATATGCC
AAGTACGCCCCCTATTGACGTCAATGACGGTAAATGGCCCGCCTGGCATTATGCCCAGTACATGACCTTA
TGGGACTTTCCTACTTGGCAGTACATCTACGTATTAGTCATCGCTATTACCATGGTGATGCGGTTTTGGC
AGTACATCAATGGGCGTGGATAGCGGTTTGACTCACGGGGATTTCCAAGTCTCCACCCCATTGACGTCAA
TGGGAGTTTGTTTTGGCACCAAAATCAACGGGACTTTCCAAAATGTCGTAACAACTCCGCCCCATTGACG
CAAATGGGCGGTAGGCGTGTACGGTGGGAGGTCTATATAAGCAGAGCTCTCTGGCTAACTAGAGAACCCA
CTGCTTACTGGCTTATCGAAATTAATACGACTCACTATAGGGAGACCCAAGCTGGCTAGCGTTTAAACTT
AAGCTTGCCACCATGCCAGTGCCTGCTCTGTGCCTGCTCTGGGCCCTGGCAATGGTGACCCGGCCTGCCT
CAGCGGCCCCCATGGGCGGCCCAGAACTGGCACAGCATGAGGAGCTGACCCTGCTCTTCCATGGGACCCT
GCAGCTGGGCCAGGCCCTCAACGGTGTGTACAGGACCACGGAGGGACGGCTGACAAAGGCCAGGAACAGC
CTGGGTCTCTATGGCCGCACAATAGAACTCCTGGGGCAGGAGGTCAGCCGGGGCCGGGATGCAGCCCAGG
AACTTCGGGCAAGCCTGTTGGAGACTCAGATGGAGGAGGATATTCTGCAGCTGCAGGCAGAGGCCACAGC
TGAGGTGCTGGGGGAGGTGGCCCAGGCACAGAAGGTGCTACGGGACAGCGTGCAGCGGCTAGAAGTCCAG
CTGAGGAGCGCCTGGCTGGGCCCTGCCTACCGAGAATTTGAGGTCTTAAAGGCTCACGCTGACAAGCAGA
GCCACATCCTATGGGCCCTCACAGGCCACGTGCAGCGGCAGAGGCGGGAGATGGTGGCACAGCAGCATCG
GCTGCGACAGATCCAGGAGAGACTCCACACAGCGGCTCTCCCAGCCGGTAAGCCTATCCCTAACCCTCTC
CTCGGTCTCGATTCTACGCGTACCGGTCATCATCACCATCACCATTGAGTTTAAACCCGCTGATCAGCCT
CGACTGTGCCTTCTAGTTGCCAGCCATCTGTTGTTTGCCCCTCCCCCGTGCCTTCCTTGACCCTGGAAGG
TGCCACTCCCACTGTCCTTTCCTAATAAAATGAGGAAATTGCATCGCATTGTCTGAGTAGGTGTCATTCT
ATTCTGGGGGGTGGGGTGGGGCAGGACAGCAAGGGGGAGGATTGGGAAGACAATAGCAGGCATGCTGGGG
ATGCGGTGGGCTCTATGGCTTCTGAGGCGGAAAGAACCAGCTGGGGCTCTAGGGGGTATCCCC
[124 nt withheld, positions 1884-2007]
C
[91 nt withheld, positions 2009-2099]
A
[49 nt withheld, positions 2101-2149]
CCTTTGACGTTGGAGTCCACGTTCTTT
[37 nt withheld, positions 2177-2213]
ACCCTATCTCGGTCTATTCTTTTGATTTATAAGGGATTTTGCCGATTTCGGCCTATTGGTTAAAAAATGA
GCTGATTTAACAAAAATTTAACGCGAATTAATTCTGTGGAATGTGTGTCAGTTAGGGTGTGGAAAGTCCC
CAGGCTCCCCAGCAGGCAGAAGTATGCAAAGCATGCATCTCAATTAGTCAGCAACCAGGTGTGGAAAGTC
CCCAGGCTCCCCAGCAGGCAGAAGTATGCAAAGCATGCATCTCAATTAGTCAGCAACCATAGTCCCGCCC
CTAACTCCGCCCATCCCGCCCCTAACTCCGCCCAGTTCCGCCCATTCTCCGCCCCATGGCTGACTAATTT
TTTTTATTTATGCAGAGGCCGAGGCCGCCTCTGCCTCTGAGCTATTCCAGAAGTAGTGAGGAGGCTTTTT
TGGAGGCCTAGGCTTTTGCAAAAAGCTCCCGGGAGCTTGTATATCCATTTTCGGATCTGATCAGCACGTG
TTGACAATTAATCATCGGCATAGTATATCGGCATAGTATAATACGACAAGGTGAGGAACTAAACCATGGC
CAAGCCTTTGTCTCAAGAAGAATCCACCCTCATTGAAAGAGCAACGGCTACAATCAACAGCATCCCCATC
TCTGAAGACTACAGCGTCGCCAGCGCAGCTCTCTCTAGCGACGGCCGCATCTTCACTGGTGTCAATGTAT
ATCATTTTACTGGGGGACCTTGTGCAGAACTCGTGGTGCTGGGCACTGCTGCTGCTGCGGCAGCTGGCAA
CCTGACTTGTATCGTCGCGATCGGAAATGAGAACAGGGGCATCTTGAGCCCCTGCGGACGGTGCCGACAG
GTGCTTCTCGATCTGCATCCTGGGATCAAAGCCATAGTGAAGGACAGTGATGGACAGCCGACGGCAGTTG
GGATTCGTGAATTGCTGCCCTCTGGTTATGTGTGGGAGGGCTAAGCACTTCGTGGCCGAGGAGCAGGACT
GACACGTGCTACGAGATTTCGATTCCACCGCCGCCTTCTATGAAAGGTTGGGCTTCGGAATCGTTTTCCG
GGACGCCGGCTGGATGATCCTCCAGCGCGGGGATCTCATGCTGGAGTTCTTCGCCCACCCCAACTTGTTT
ATTGCAGCTTATAATGGTTACAAATAAAGCAATAGCATCACAAATTTCACAAATAAAGCATTTTTTTCAC
TGCATTCTAGTTGTGGTTTGTCCAAACTCATCAATGTATCTTATCATGTCTGTATACCGTCGACCTCTAG
CTAGAGCTTGGCGTAATCATGGTCATAGCTGTTTCCTGTGTGAAATTGTTATCCGCTCACAATTCCACAC
AACATACGAGCCGGAAGCATAAAGTGTAAAGCCTGGGGTGCCTAATGAGTGAGCTAACTCACATTAATTG
CGTTGCGCTCACTGCCCGCTTTCCAGTCGGGAAACCTGTCGTGCCAGCTGCATTAATGAATCGGCCAACG
CGCGGGGAGAGGCGGTTTGCGTATTGGGCGCTCTTCCGCTTCCTCGCTCACTGACTCGCTGCGCTCGGTC
GTTCGGCTGCGGCGAGCGGTATCAGCTCACTCAAAGGCGGTAATACGGTTATCCACAGAATCAGGGGATA
ACGCAGGAAAGAACATGTGAGCAAAAGGCCAGCAAAAGGCCAGGAACCGTAAAAAGGCCGCGTTGCTGGC
GTTTTTCCATAGGCTCCGCCCCCCTGACGAGCATCACAAAAATCGACGCTCAAGTCAGAGGTGGCGAAAC
CCGACAGGACTATAAAGATACCAGGCGTTTCCCCCTGGAAGCTCCCTCGTGCGCTCTCCTGTTCCGACCC
TGCCGCTTACCGGATACCTGTCCGCCTTTCTCCCTTCGGGAAGCGTGGCGCTTTCTCATAGCTCACGCTG
TAGGTATCTCAGTTCGGTGTAGGTCGTTCGCTCCAAGCTGGGCTGTGTGCACGAACCCCCCGTTCAGCCC
GACCGCTGCGCCTTATCCGGTAACTATCGTCTTGAGTCCAACCCGGTAAGACACGACTTATCGCCACTGG
CAGCAGCCACTGGTAACAGGATTAGCAGAGCGAGGTATGTAGGCGGTGCTACAGAGTTCTTGAAGTGGTG
GCCTAACTACGGCTACACTAGAAGAACAGTATTTGGTATCTGCGCTCTGCTGAAGCCAGTTACCTTCGGA
AAAAGAGTTGGTAGCTCTTGATCCGGCAAACAAACCACCGCTGGTAGCGGTGGTTTTTTTGTTTGCAAGC
AGCAGATTACGCGCAGAAAAAAAGGATCTCAAGAAGATCCTTTGATCTTTTCTACGGGGTCTGACGCTCA
GTGGAACGAAAACTCACGTTAAGGGATTTTGGTCATGAGATTATCAAAAAGGATCTTCACCTAGATCCTT
TTAAATTAAAAATGAAGTTTTAAATCAATCTAAAGTATATATGAGTAAACTTGGTCTGACAGTTACCAAT
GCTTAATCAGTGAGGCACCTATCTCAGCGATCTGTCTATTTCGTTCATCCATAGTTGCCTGACTCCCCGT
CGTGTAGATAACTACGATACGGGAGGGCTTACCATCTGGCCCCAGTGCTGCAATGATACCGCGAGACCCA
CGCTCACCGGCTCCAGATTTATCAGCAATAAACCAGCCAGCCGGAAGGGCCGAGCGCAGAAGTGGTCCTG
CAACTTTATCCGCCTCCATCCAGTCTATTAATTGTTGCCGGGAAGCTAGAGTAAGTAGTTCGCCAGTTAA
TAGTTTGCGCAACGTTGTTGCCATTGCTACAGGCATCGTGGTGTCACGCTCGTCGTTTGGTATGGCTTCA
TTCAGCTCCGGTTCCCAACGATCAAGGCGAGTTACATGATCCCCCATGTTGTGCAAAAAAGCGGTTAGCT
CCTTCGGTCCTCCGATCGTTGTCAGAAGTAAGTTGGCCGCAGTGTTATCACTCATGGTTATGGCAGCACT
GCATAATTCTCTTACTGTCATGCCATCCGTAAGATGCTTTTCTGTGACTGGTGAGTACTCAACCAAGTCA
TTCTGAGAATAGTGTATGCGGCGACCGAGTTGCTCTTGCCCGGCGTCAATACGGGATAATACCGCGCCAC
ATAGCAGAACTTTAAAAGTGCTCATCATTGGAAAACGTTCTTCGGGGCGAAAACTCTCAAGGATCTTACC
GCTGTTGAGATCCAGTTCGATGTAACCCACTCGTGCACCCAACTGATCTTCAGCATCTTTTACTTTCACC
AGCGTTTCTGGGTGAGCAAAAACAGGAAGGCAAAATGCCGCAAAAAAGGGAATAAGGGCGACACGGAAAT
GTTGAATACTCATACTCTTCCTTTTTCAATATTATTGAAGCATTTATCAGGGTTATTGTCTCATGAGCGG
ATACATATTTGAATGTATTTAGAAAAATAAACAAATAGGGGTTCCGCGCACATTTCCCCGAAAAGTGCCA
CCTGACGTC
