Features (pLannotate 1.2.2; 23 found; start..end, strand, type, name):
     28..80      -  misc_feature   bom (fragment): basis of mobility region from pBR322
    235..614     +  enhancer       CMV enhancer: human cytomegalovirus immediate early enhancer
    615..818     +  promoter       CMV promoter: human cytomegalovirus (CMV) immediate early promoter
    814..847     +  LTR            5' LTR (truncated) (fragment): truncated 5' long terminal repeat (LTR) from HIV-1
    863..881     +  promoter       T7 promoter: promoter for bacteriophage T7 RNA polymerase
    923..1516    +  CDS            ANGPTL8: ANGL8_HUMAN - Also known as C19orf80, RIFL From Homo sapiens (Human).
   1517..1558    +  CDS            V5 tag: epitope tag from simian virus 5
   1614..1838    +  polyA_signal   bGH poly(A) signal: bovine growth hormone polyadenylation signal
   1842..1863    +  promoter       SV40 promoter (fragment): SV40 enhancer and early promoter
   1884..2312    +  rep_origin     f1 ori (sequence partly withheld): f1 bacteriophage origin of replication; arrow indicates direction of (+) strand synthesis
   2326..2655    +  promoter       SV40 promoter: SV40 enhancer and early promoter
   2703..2750    +  promoter       EM7 promoter: synthetic bacterial promoter&nbsp
   2769..3167    +  CDS            BSD: blasticidin S deaminase; Aspergillus terreus BSD; confers resistance to blasticidin
   3168..3195    +  CDS            BleoR (fragment): antibiotic-binding protein; Sh ble from Streptoalloteichus hindustanus; confers resistance to bleomycin, phleomycin, and Zeocin™
   3205..3330    +  CDS            ble (fragment): BLE_KLEPN - Experimental evidence at protein level: Swiss-Prot protein existence level 1. Binding protein with a strong affinity to the bleomycin family of antibiotics. Binds to CL990; an antimitotic-antibiotic compound. From Klebsiella pneumoniae.
   3325..3446    +  polyA_signal   SV40 poly(A) signal: SV40 polyadenylation signal
   3519..3535    -  protein_bind   lac operator: The lac repressor binds to the lac operator to inhibit transcription in E. coli. This inhibition can be relieved by adding lactose or isopropyl-β-D-thiogalactopyranoside (IPTG). lac repressor encoded by lacI
   3543..3573    -  promoter       lac promoter: promoter for the E. coli lac operon
   3588..3609    -  protein_bind   CAP binding site: CAP binding activates transcription in the presence of cAMP. E. coli catabolite activator protein
   3622..3714    -  CDS            lacI (fragment): lac repressor; lacI; The lac repressor binds to the lac operator to inhibit transcription in E. coli. This inhibition can be relieved by adding lactose or isopropyl-β-D-thiogalactopyranoside (IPTG).
   3897..4485    -  rep_origin     ori: high-copy-number ColE1/pMB1/pBR322/pUC origin of replication
   4656..5516    -  CDS            AmpR: β-lactamase; bla; confers resistance to ampicillin, carbenicillin, and related antibiotics
   5517..5621    -  promoter       AmpR promoter: bla
>Addgene plasmid #109114 | pEB30 (hANGPTL8-V5-His) | addgene full sequence | sequence record 211121 | Addgene NGS Result
GACGGATCGGGAGATCTCCCGATCCCCTATGGTGCACTCTCAGTACAATCTGCTCTGATGCCGCATAGTT
AAGCCAGTATCTGCTCCCTGCTTGTGTGTTGGAGGTCGCTGAGTAGTGCGCGAGCAAAATTTAAGCTACA
ACAAGGCAAGGCTTGACCGACAATTGCATGAAGAATCTGCTTAGGGTTAGGCGTTTTGCGCTGCTTCGCG
ATGTACGGGCCAGATATACGCGTTGACATTGATTATTGACTAGTTATTAATAGTAATCAATTACGGGGTC
ATTAGTTCATAGCCCATATATGGAGTTCCGCGTTACATAACTTACGGTAAATGGCCCGCCTGGCTGACCG
CCCAACGACCCCCGCCCATTGACGTCAATAATGACGTATGTTCCCATAGTAACGCCAATAGGGACTTTCC
ATTGACGTCAATGGGTGGAGTATTTACGGTAAACTGCCCACTTGGCAGTACATCAAGTGTATCATATGCC
AAGTACGCCCCCTATTGACGTCAATGACGGTAAATGGCCCGCCTGGCATTATGCCCAGTACATGACCTTA
TGGGACTTTCCTACTTGGCAGTACATCTACGTATTAGTCATCGCTATTACCATGGTGATGCGGTTTTGGC
AGTACATCAATGGGCGTGGATAGCGGTTTGACTCACGGGGATTTCCAAGTCTCCACCCCATTGACGTCAA
TGGGAGTTTGTTTTGGCACCAAAATCAACGGGACTTTCCAAAATGTCGTAACAACTCCGCCCCATTGACG
CAAATGGGCGGTAGGCGTGTACGGTGGGAGGTCTATATAAGCAGAGCTCTCTGGCTAACTAGAGAACCCA
CTGCTTACTGGCTTATCGAAATTAATACGACTCACTATAGGGAGACCCAAGCTGGCTAGCGTTTAAACTT
AAGCTTGCCACCATGCCAGTGCCTGCTCTGTGCCTGCTCTGGGCCCTGGCAATGGTGACCCGGCCTGCCT
CAGCGGCCCCCATGGGCGGCCCAGAACTGGCACAGCATGAGGAGCTGACCCTGCTCTTCCATGGGACCCT
GCAGCTGGGCCAGGCCCTCAACGGTGTGTACAGGACCACGGAGGGACGGCTGACAAAGGCCAGGAACAGC
CTGGGTCTCTATGGCCGCACAATAGAACTCCTGGGGCAGGAGGTCAGCCGGGGCCGGGATGCAGCCCAGG
AACTTCGGGCAAGCCTGTTGGAGACTCAGATGGAGGAGGATATTCTGCAGCTGCAGGCAGAGGCCACAGC
TGAGGTGCTGGGGGAGGTGGCCCAGGCACAGAAGGTGCTACGGGACAGCGTGCAGCGGCTAGAAGTCCAG
CTGAGGAGCGCCTGGCTGGGCCCTGCCTACCGAGAATTTGAGGTCTTAAAGGCTCACGCTGACAAGCAGA
GCCACATCCTATGGGCCCTCACAGGCCACGTGCAGCGGCAGAGGCGGGAGATGGTGGCACAGCAGCATCG
GCTGCGACAGATCCAGGAGAGACTCCACACAGCGGCTCTCCCAGCCGGTAAGCCTATCCCTAACCCTCTC
CTCGGTCTCGATTCTACGCGTACCGGTCATCATCACCATCACCATTGAGTTTAAACCCGCTGATCAGCCT
CGACTGTGCCTTCTAGTTGCCAGCCATCTGTTGTTTGCCCCTCCCCCGTGCCTTCCTTGACCCTGGAAGG
TGCCACTCCCACTGTCCTTTCCTAATAAAATGAGGAAATTGCATCGCATTGTCTGAGTAGGTGTCATTCT
ATTCTGGGGGGTGGGGTGGGGCAGGACAGCAAGGGGGAGGATTGGGAAGACAATAGCAGGCATGCTGGGG
ATGCGGTGGGCTCTATGGCTTCTGAGGCGGAAAGAACCAGCTGGGGCTCTAGGGGGTATCCCC
[124 nt withheld, positions 1884-2007]
C
[91 nt withheld, positions 2009-2099]
A
[49 nt withheld, positions 2101-2149]
CCTTTGACGTTGGAGTCCACGTTCTTT
[37 nt withheld, positions 2177-2213]
ACCCTATCTCGGTCTATTCTTTTGATTTATAAGGGATTTTGCCGATTTCGGCCTATTGGTTAAAAAATGA
GCTGATTTAACAAAAATTTAACGCGAATTAATTCTGTGGAATGTGTGTCAGTTAGGGTGTGGAAAGTCCC
CAGGCTCCCCAGCAGGCAGAAGTATGCAAAGCATGCATCTCAATTAGTCAGCAACCATAGTCCCAAAGTC
CCCAGGCTCCCCAGCAGGCAGAAGTATGCAAAGCATGCATCTCAATTAGTCAGCAACCATAGTCCCGCCC
CTAACTCCGCCCATCCCGCCCCTAACTCCGCCCAGTTCCGCCCATTCTCCGCCCCATGGCTGACTAATTT
TTTTTATTTATGCAGAGGCCGAGGCCGCCTCTGCCTCTGAGCTATTCCAGAAGTAGTGAGGAGGCTTTTT
TGGAGGCCTAGGCTTTTGCAAAAAGCTCCCGGGAGCTTGTATATCCATTTTCGGATCTGATCAGCACGTG
TTGACAATTAATCATCGGCATAGTATATCGGCATAGTATAATACGACAAGGTGAGGAACTAAACCATGGC
CAAGCCTTTGTCTCAAGAAGAATCCACCCTCATTGAAAGAGCAACGGCTACAATCAACAGCATCCCCATC
TCTGAAGACTACAGCGTCGCCAGCGCAGCTCTCTCTAGCGACGGCCGCATCTTCACTGGTGTCAATGTAT
ATCATTTTACTGGGGGACCTTGTGCAGAACTCGTGGTGCTGGGCACTGCTGCTGCTGCGGCAGCTGGCAA
CCTGACTTGTATCGTCGCGATCGGAAATGAGAACAGGGGCATCTTGAGCCCCTGCGGACGGTGCCGACAG
GTGCTTCTCGATCTGCATCCTGGGATCAAAGCCATAGTGAAGGACAGTGATGGACAGCCGACGGCAGTTG
GGATTCGTGAATTGCTGCCCTCTGGTTATGTGTGGGAGGGCTAAGCACTTCGTGGCCGAGGAGCAGGACT
GACACGTGCTACGAGATTTCGATTCCACCGCCGCCTTCTATGAAAGGTTGGGCTTCGGAATCGTTTTCCG
GGACGCCGGCTGGATGATCCTCCAGCGCGGGGATCTCATGCTGGAGTTCTTCGCCCACCCCAACTTGTTT
ATTGCAGCTTATAATGGTTACAAATAAAGCAATAGCATCACAAATTTCACAAATAAAGCATTTTTTTCAC
TGCATTCTAGTTGTGGTTTGTCCAAACTCATCAATGTATCTTATCATGTCTGTATACCGTCGACCTCTAG
CTAGAGCTTGGCGTAATCATGGTCATAGCTGTTTCCTGTGTGAAATTGTTATCCGCTCACAATTCCACAC
AACATACGAGCCGGAAGCATAAAGTGTAAAGCCTGGGGTGCCTAATGAGTGAGCTAACTCACATTAATTG
CGTTGCGCTCACTGCCCGCTTTCCAGTCGGGAAACCTGTCGTGCCAGCTGCATTAATGAATCGGCCAACG
CGCGGGGAGAGGCGGTTTGCGTATTGGGCGCTCTTCCGCTTCCTCGCTCACTGACTCGCTGCGCTCGGTC
GTTCGGCTGCGGCGAGCGGTATCAGCTCACTCAAAGGCGGTAATACGGTTATCCACAGAATCAGGGGATA
ACGCAGGAAAGAACATGTGAGCAAAAGGCCAGCAAAAGGCCAGGAACCGTAAAAAGGCCGCGTTGCTGGC
GTTTTTCCATAGGCTCCGCCCCCCTGACGAGCATCACAAAAATCGACGCTCAAGTCAGAGGTGGCGAAAC
CCGACAGGACTATAAAGATACCAGGCGTTTCCCCCTGGAAGCTCCCTCGTGCGCTCTCCTGTTCCGACCC
TGCCGCTTACCGGATACCTGTCCGCCTTTCTCCCTTCGGGAAGCGTGGCGCTTTCTCATAGCTCACGCTG
TAGGTATCTCAGTTCGGTGTAGGTCGTTCGCTCCAAGCTGGGCTGTGTGCACGAACCCCCCGTTCAGCCC
GACCGCTGCGCCTTATCCGGTAACTATCGTCTTGAGTCCAACCCGGTAAGACACGACTTATCGCCACTGG
CAGCAGCCACTGGTAACAGGATTAGCAGAGCGAGGTATGTAGGCGGTGCTACAGAGTTCTTGAAGTGGTG
GCCTAACTACGGCTACACTAGAAGAACAGTATTTGGTATCTGCGCTCTGCTGAAGCCAGTTACCTTCGGA
AAAAGAGTTGGTAGCTCTTGATCCGGCAAACAAACCACCGCTGGTAGCGGTGGTTTTTTTGTTTGCAAGC
AGCAGATTACGCGCAGAAAAAAAGGATCTCAAGAAGATCCTTTGATCTTTTCTACGGGGTCTGACGCTCA
GTGGAACGAAAACTCACGTTAAGGGATTTTGGTCATGAGATTATCAAAAAGGATCTTCACCTAGATCCTT
TTAAATTAAAAATGAAGTTTTAAATCAATCTAAAGTATATATGAGTAAACTTGGTCTGACAGTTACCAAT
GCTTAATCAGTGAGGCACCTATCTCAGCGATCTGTCTATTTCGTTCATCCATAGTTGCCTGACTCCCCGT
CGTGTAGATAACTACGATACGGGAGGGCTTACCATCTGGCCCCAGTGCTGCAATGATACCGCGAGACCCA
CGCTCACCGGCTCCAGATTTATCAGCAATAAACCAGCCAGCCGGAAGGGCCGAGCGCAGAAGTGGTCCTG
CAACTTTATCCGCCTCCATCCAGTCTATTAATTGTTGCCGGGAAGCTAGAGTAAGTAGTTCGCCAGTTAA
TAGTTTGCGCAACGTTGTTGCCATTGCTACAGGCATCGTGGTGTCACGCTCGTCGTTTGGTATGGCTTCA
TTCAGCTCCGGTTCCCAACGATCAAGGCGAGTTACATGATCCCCCATGTTGTGCAAAAAAGCGGTTAGCT
CCTTCGGTCCTCCGATCGTTGTCAGAAGTAAGTTGGCCGCAGTGTTATCACTCATGGTTATGGCAGCACT
GCATAATTCTCTTACTGTCATGCCATCCGTAAGATGCTTTTCTGTGACTGGTGAGTACTCAACCAAGTCA
TTCTGAGAATAGTGTATGCGGCGACCGAGTTGCTCTTGCCCGGCGTCAATACGGGATAATACCGCGCCAC
ATAGCAGAACTTTAAAAGTGCTCATCATTGGAAAACGTTCTTCGGGGCGAAAACTCTCAAGGATCTTACC
GCTGTTGAGATCCAGTTCGATGTAACCCACTCGTGCACCCAACTGATCTTCAGCATCTTTTACTTTCACC
AGCGTTTCTGGGTGAGCAAAAACAGGAAGGCAAAATGCCGCAAAAAAGGGAATAAGGGCGACACGGAAAT
GTTGAATACTCATACTCTTCCTTTTTCAATATTATTGAAGCATTTATCAGGGTTATTGTCTCATGAGCGG
ATACATATTTGAATGTATTTAGAAAAATAAACAAATAGGGGTTCCGCGCACATTTCCCCGAAAAGTGCCA
CCTGACGTC
